Addgene plasmid #189614: pB-Tet-On-HTR6-RhoA sensor
Purpose: Tet-On cilia-targeted RhoA sensor (Xlone piggybac back-bone); HTR6-fused with a sGFP-mScarlet-I based sensor
Depositing lab: David Clapham. Depositing organization: HHMI, Janelia Research Campus. Publication: A serotonergic axon-cilium synapse drives nuclear signaling to alter chromatin accessibility. Sheu SH, Upadhyayula S, Dupuy V, Pang S, Deng F, Wan J, Walpita D, Pasolli HA, Houser J, Sanchez-Martinez S, Brauchi SE, Banala S, Freeman M, Xu CS, Kirchhausen T, Hess HF, Lavis L, Li Y, Chaumont-Dubel S, Clapham DE. Cell. 2022 Sep 1;185(18):3390-3407.e18. doi: 10.1016/j.cell.2022.07.026. PubMed 36055200.
Backbone
  Vector backbone: Xlone
  Total vector size (bp): 9408
  Vector type: Mammalian Expression
  Selectable markers: Blasticidin
Growth in bacteria
  Bacterial resistance: Ampicillin, 100 μg/mL
  Growth temperature: 37°C
  Growth strain: NEB Stable
  Copy number: High Copy
Gene/Insert
  Gene/Insert name: HTR6
  Species: H. sapiens (human)
  GenBank ID: NM_000871.3
  Entrez Gene: HTR6 (a.k.a. 5-HT6, 5-HT6R)
  Promoter: Tet3G
  Tag / fusion protein: GFP and mScarlet (C terminal on insert)
  Cloning method: Unknown
  Sequencing primers: 5′ N/A; 3′ N/A
Terms and licenses: Academic/Nonprofit Terms; Industry Terms: Not Available to Industry
Depositor comments: Backbone from: https://www.addgene.org/96930/
How to cite: pB-Tet-On-HTR6-RhoA sensor was a gift from David Clapham (Addgene plasmid # 189614 ; http://n2t.net/addgene:189614 ; RRID:Addgene_189614)
