[The description below was written by a language model from this plasmid's Addgene catalogue record and pLannotate feature annotations shown in this document.]
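Description:
pB-Tet-On-HTR6-RhoA sensor is a mammalian expression plasmid built on the Xlone piggyBac backbone, designed for doxycycline-inducible expression of a RhoA activity biosensor targeted to primary cilia. It is propagated in E. coli through a high-copy ColE1/pUC-type origin with ampicillin selection (AmpR under its own bla promoter). Remnants of lacZα, lac promoter/operator, bom and rop are cloning-vector leftovers. The catalogue describes a piggyBac backbone, which implies transposase-mediated genomic integration, but the automated feature table does not annotate the transposon terminal repeats. The listed size (9,408 bp) also differs slightly from the sequenced record (9,370 nt).

The inducible cassette begins with the TRE3GS promoter, a third-generation Tet-responsive promoter, driving a single long fusion. Human serotonin receptor HTR6 (5-HT6), which serves as the cilia-targeting moiety, is followed by a fragment of PKN1 (presumably its Rho-binding region), then mScarlet-I, a spacer annotated as a ribosomal protein L9 fragment, a GFP variant (sGFP per the depositor; the "(3-F)Tyr-EGFP" label is simply the closest database match) and human RhoA, ending at an SV40 poly(A) signal. This layout is typical of a single-chain FRET sensor, in which active RhoA binds the PKN1 domain and changes energy transfer between the green donor and red acceptor. On the opposite strand, an EF-1α core promoter constitutively drives a reverse tetracycline transactivator (annotated as an rtTA3 fragment with VP16-derived activation repeats; Tet-On 3G according to the record) followed by blasticidin S deaminase, so one plasmid carries the sensor, its transactivator and the blasticidin marker for selecting stable cells. The construct is used to monitor RhoA signalling within cilia, in the context of serotonergic signalling onto ciliary HTR6.
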