Features (pLannotate 1.2.2; 25 found; start..end, strand, type, name):
      9..376     +  promoter       TRE3GS promoter: 3rd-generation Tet-responsive promoter that can be activated by binding of Tet-On® 3G, modified to eliminate binding sites for endogenous mammalian transcription factors
    395..1714    +  CDS            HTR6: 5HT6R_HUMAN - Experimental evidence at protein level: Swiss-Prot protein existence level 1. This is one of the several different receptors for 5- hydroxytryptamine (serotonin), a biogenic hormone that functions as a neurotransmitter, a hormone, and a mitogen. The activity of this receptor is mediated by G proteins that stimulate adenylate cyclase. It has a high affinity for tricyclic psychotropic drugs (By similarity). Controls pyramidal neurons migration during corticogenesis, through the regulation of CDK5 activity (By similarity). Is an activator of TOR signaling (PubMed:23027611). From Hom
   1716..1738    +  misc_feature   MCS (fragment): multiple cloning site
   1841..2020    +  CDS            PKN1 (fragment): PKN1_HUMAN - Also known as PAK1, PKN, PRK1, PRKCL1. Experimental evidence at protein level: Swiss-Prot protein existence level 1. PKC-related serine/threonine-protein kinase involved in various processes such as regulation of the intermediate filaments of the actin cytoskeleton, cell migration, tumor cell invasion and transcription regulation. Part of a signaling cascade that begins with the activation of the adrenergic receptor ADRA1B and leads to the activation of MAPK14. Regulates the cytoskeletal network by phosphorylating proteins such as VIM and neurofilament proteins NEFH, NEFL and NEFM
   2024..2719    +  CDS            mScarlet-I: mScarlet-I is a basic (constitutively fluorescent) red fluorescent protein published in 2016, derived from synthetic construct. It is reported to be a rapidly-maturing monomer with moderate acid sensitivity.
   2711..2794    +  CDS            rplI (fragment): RL9_GEOKA - Protein inferred from homology: Swiss-Prot protein existence level 3. Binds to the 23S rRNA. From Geobacillus kaustophilus (strain HTA426).
   2918..3598    +  CDS            (3-F)Tyr-EGFP: (3-F)Tyr-EGFP is a basic (constitutively fluorescent) green fluorescent protein published in 2004, derived from Aequorea victoria.
   3605..4183    +  CDS            RhoA (sequence partly withheld): human Rho family small GTPase RhoA
   4367..4501    -  polyA_signal   SV40 poly(A) signal: SV40 polyadenylation signal
   4818..4975    +  CDS            lacZα (fragment): LacZα fragment of β-galactosidase; lacZ fragment
   4981..5080    -  misc_feature   bom (fragment): basis of mobility region from pBR322
   5182..5217    -  CDS            rop (fragment): Rop protein, which maintains plasmids at low copy number; rop
   5312..5416    +  promoter       AmpR promoter: bla
   5417..6277    +  CDS            AmpR: β-lactamase; bla; confers resistance to ampicillin, carbenicillin, and related antibiotics
   6448..7036    +  rep_origin     ori: high-copy-number ColE1/pMB1/pBR322/pUC origin of replication
   7219..7311    +  CDS            lacI (fragment): lac repressor; lacI; The lac repressor binds to the lac operator to inhibit transcription in E. coli. This inhibition can be relieved by adding lactose or isopropyl-β-D-thiogalactopyranoside (IPTG).
   7324..7345    +  protein_bind   CAP binding site: CAP binding activates transcription in the presence of cAMP. E. coli catabolite activator protein
   7360..7390    +  promoter       lac promoter: promoter for the E. coli lac operon
   7398..7414    +  protein_bind   lac operator: The lac repressor binds to the lac operator to inhibit transcription in E. coli. This inhibition can be relieved by adding lactose or isopropyl-β-D-thiogalactopyranoside (IPTG). lac repressor encoded by lacI
   7667..7748    -  polyA_signal   SV40 poly(A) signal: SV40 polyadenylation signal
   7771..7854    -  CDS            large T antigen (fragment): large T antigen from SV40 (simian virus 40)
   7865..8263    -  CDS            BSD: blasticidin S deaminase; Aspergillus terreus BSD; confers resistance to blasticidin
   8336..8446    -  CDS            VP48: 3 tandem repeats of the minimal activation domain of herpes simplex virus VP16 (Cheng et al., 2013)
   8376..9073    -  CDS            rtTA3 (fragment): reverse tetracycline transactivator 3 activates expression from Tet-responsive promoters in the presence of doxycycline
   9126..9337    -  promoter       EF-1α core promoter: core promoter for human elongation factor EF-1α
>Addgene plasmid #189614 | pB-Tet-On-HTR6-RhoA sensor | addgene full sequence | sequence record 387472 | Addgene NGS Result
ATCACCTCGAGTTTACTCCCTATCAGTGATAGAGAACGTATGAAGAGTTTACTCCCTATCAGTGATAGAG
AACGTATGCAGACTTTACTCCCTATCAGTGATAGAGAACGTATAAGGAGTTTACTCCCTATCAGTGATAG
AGAACGTATGACCAGTTTACTCCCTATCAGTGATAGAGAACGTATCTACAGTTTACTCCCTATCAGTGAT
AGAGAACGTATATCCAGTTTACTCCCTATCAGTGATAGAGAACGTATAAGCTTTGCTTATGTAAACCAGG
GCGCCTATAAAAGAGTGCTGATTTTTTGAGTAAACTTCAATTCCACAACACTTTTGTCTTATACCAACTT
TCCGTACCACTTCCTACCCTCGTAAAGGTACCACGCGTGCCACCATGGTCCCAGAGCCGGGCCCAACCGC
CAATAGCACCCCGGCCTGGGGGGCAGGGCCGCCGTCGGCCCCGGGGGGCAGCGGCTGGGTGGCGGCCGCG
CTGTGCGTGGTCATCGCGCTGACGGCGGCGGCCAACTCGCTGCTGATCGCGCTCATCTGCACTCAGCCCG
CGCTGCGCAACACGTCCAACTTCTTCCTGGTGTCGCTCTTCACGTCTGACCTGATGGTGGGGCTGGTGGT
GATGCCGCCGGCCATGCTGAACGCGCTGTACGGGCGCTGGGTGCTGGCGCGCGGCCTCTGCCTGCTCTGG
ACCGCCTTCGACGTGATGTGCTGCAGCGCCTCCATCCTCAACCTCTGCCTCATCAGCCTGGACCGCTACC
TGCTCATCCTCTCGCCGCTGCGCTACAAGCTGCGCATGACGCCCCTGCGTGCCCTGGCCCTAGTCCTGGG
CGCCTGGAGCCTCGCCGCTCTCGCCTCCTTCCTGCCCCTGCTGCTGGGCTGGCACGAGCTGGGCCACGCA
CGGCCACCCGTCCCTGGCCAGTGCCGCCTGCTGGCCAGCCTGCCTTTTGTCCTTGTGGCGTCGGGCCTCA
CCTTCTTCCTGCCCTCGGGTGCCATATGCTTCACCTACTGCAGGATCCTGCTAGCTGCCCGCAAGCAGGC
CGTGCAGGTGGCCTCCCTCACCACCGGCATGGCCAGTCAGGCCTCGGAGACGCTGCAGGTGCCCAGGACC
CCACGCCCAGGGGTGGAGTCTGCTGACAGCAGGCGTCTAGCCACGAAGCACAGCAGGAAGGCCCTGAAGG
CCAGCCTGACGCTGGGCATCCTGCTGGGCATGTTCTTTGTGACCTGGTTGCCCTTCTTTGTGGCCAACAT
AGTCCAGGCCGTGTGCGACTGCATCTCCCCAGGCCTCTTCGATGTCCTCACATGGCTGGGTTACTGTAAC
AGCACCATGAACCCCATCATCTACCCACTCTTCATGCGGGACTTCAAGCGGGCGCTGGGCAGGTTCCTGC
CATGTCCACGCTGTCCCCGGGAGCGCCAGGCCAGCCTGGCCTCGCCATCACTGCGCACCTCTCACAGCGG
CCCCCGGCCCGGCCTTAGCCTACAGCAGGTGCTGCCGCTGCCCCTGCCGCCGGACTCAGATTCGGACTCA
GACGCAGGCTCAGGCGGCTCCTCGGGCCTGCGGCTCACGGCCCAGCTGCTGCTTCCTGGCGAGGCCACCC
AGGACCCCCCGCTGCCCACCAGGGCCGCTGCCGCCGTCAATTTCTTCAACATCGACCCCGCGGAGCCCGA
GCTGCGGCCGCATCCACTTGGCATCCCCACGAACAACGGTACAGCGGGCCCGGGATCCGCGATCGCCACC
AGTCTGGGCCCAGTCGAGCTTCTGTTGCGAGGGAGCAGCAGGAGATTGGATCTGCTTCACCAACAGTTGC
AAGAATTGCACGCTCATGGAAGCGGCTCTCTCCTTGAGCAATTGGGTCTTGCGGGAGCGGATTTGGCGGC
TCCCGGCGTGCAGCAACAATTGGAATTGGAGCGGGAGCGACTGCGGCGGGAGATACGGAAAGAACTCAAA
TTGAAGGAGGGCGCAGAGAACCTTAGACGCGCCACCACTGATCTTGGACGGGGTTCAGGATCCATGGTGA
GCAAGGGCGAGGCAGTGATCAAGGAGTTCATGCGGTTCAAGGTGCACATGGAGGGCTCCATGAACGGCCA
CGAGTTCGAGATCGAGGGCGAGGGCGAGGGCCGCCCCTACGAGGGCACCCAGACCGCCAAGCTGAAGGTG
ACCAAGGGTGGCCCCCTGCCCTTCTCCTGGGACATCCTGTCCCCTCAGTTCATGTACGGCTCCAGGGCCT
TCATCAAGCACCCCGCCGACATCCCCGACTACTATAAGCAGTCCTTCCCCGAGGGCTTCAAGTGGGAGCG
CGTGATGAACTTCGAGGACGGCGGCGCCGTGACCGTGACCCAGGACACCTCCCTGGAGGACGGCACCCTG
ATCTACAAGGTGAAGCTCCGCGGCACCAACTTCCCTCCTGACGGCCCCGTAATGCAGAAGAAGACAATGG
GCTGGGAAGCGTCCACCGAGCGGTTGTACCCCGAGGACGGCGTGCTGAAGGGCGACATTAAGATGGCCCT
GCGCCTGAAGGACGGCGGCCGCTACCTGGCGGACTTCAAGACCACCTACAAGGCCAAGAAGCCCGTGCAG
ATGCCCGGCGCCTACAACGTCGACCGCAAGTTGGACATCACCTCCCACAACGAGGACTACACCGTGGTGG
AACAGTACGAACGCTCCGAGGGCCGCCACTCCACCGGCGGCATGGACGAGCTGTACAAGTCCGGACTCAG
ATCTAACATCGAGGAAGCACAAAAGCAGAAGGAACAGAGACAGGCAGCAGAGGAGCTGGCAAACGGATCT
GAAGCACAAAAGCAGAAGGAACAGAGACAGGCAGCAGAGGAGCTGGCAAACGGATCTGAAGCACAAAAGC
AGAAGGAACAGAGACAGGCAGCAGAGGAGCTGGCAAACGGATCCGTGAGCAAGGGCGAGGAGCTGTTCAC
CGGGGTGGTGCCCATCCTGGTCGAGCTGGACGGCGACGTAAACGGCCACAAGTTCAGCGTGTCCGGCGAG
GGCGAGGGCGATGCCACCTACGGCAAGCTGACCCTGAAGTTCATCTGCACCACCGGCAAGCTGCCCGTGC
CCTGGCCCACCCTCGTGACCACCCTGACCTACGGCGTGCAGTGCTTCGCCCGCTACCCCGACCACATGAA
GCAGCACGACTTCTTCAAGTCCGCCATGCCCGAAGGCTACGTCCAGGAGCGCACCATCTTCTTCAAGGAC
GACGGCAACTACAAGACCCGCGCCGAGGTGAAGTTCGAGGGCGACACCCTGGTGAACCGCATCGAGCTGA
AGGGCATCGACTTCAAGGAGGACGGCAACATCCTGGGGCACAAGCTGGAGTACAACTACAACAGCCACAA
CGTCTATATCACCGCCGACAAGCAGAAGAACGGCATCAAGGCCAACTTCAAGATCCGCCACAACATCGAG
GACGGCGGCGTGCAGCTCGCCGACCACTACCAGCAGAACACCCCCATCGGCGACGGCCCCGTGCTGCTGC
CCGACAACCACTACCTGAGCACCCAGTCCAAGCTGAGCAAAGACCCCAACGAGAAGCGCGATCACATGGT
CCTGCTGGAGTTCGTGACCGCCGCCGGGGCTAGC
[540 nt withheld, positions 3605-4144]
AGACGTGGGAAGAAAAAATCTGGGTGCCTTGTCTTGTGATAAACTAGTAGACCACCTCCCCTGCGAGCTA
AGCTGGACAGCCAATGACGGGTAAGAGAGTGACATTTTTCACTAACCTAAGACAGGAGGGCCGTCAGAGC
TACTGCCTAATCCAAAGACGGGTAAAAGTGATAAAAATGTATCACTCCAACCTAAGACAGGCGCAGCTTC
CGAGGGATTTGAGATCCAGACATGATAAGATACATTGATGAGTTTGGACAAACCAAAACTAGAATGCAGT
GAAAAAAATGCCTTATTTGTGAAATTTGTGATGCTATTGCCTTATTTGTAACCATTATAAGCTGCAATAA
ACAAGTTTGATATCTATAACAAGAAAATATATATATAATAAGTTATCACGTAAGTAGAACATGAAATAAC
AATATAATTATCGTATGAGTTAAATCTTAAAAGTCACGTAAAAGATAATCATGCGTCATTTTGACTCACG
CGGTCGTTATAGTTCAAAATCAGTGACACTTACCGCATTGACAAGCACGCCTCACGGGAGCTCCAAGCGG
CGACTGAGATGTCCTAAATGCACAGCGACGGATTCGCGCTATTTAGAAAGAGAGAGCAATATTTCAAGAA
TGCATGCGTCAATTTTACGCAGACTATCTTTCTAGGGTTAAGAATTCACTGGCCGTCGTTTTACAACGTC
GTGACTGGGAAAACCCTGGCGTTACCCAACTTAATCGCCTTGCAGCACATCCCCCTTTCGCCAGCTGGCG
TAATAGCGAAGAGGCCCGCACCGATCGCCCTTCCCAACAGTTGCGCAGCCTGAATGGCGAATGGCGCCTG
ATGCGGTATTTTCTCCTTACGCATCTGTGCGGTATTTCACACCGCATATGGTGCACTCTCAGTACAATCT
GCTCTGATGCCGCATAGTTAAGCCAGCCCCGACACCCGCCAACACCCGCTGACGCGCCCTGACGGGCTTG
TCTGCTCCCGGCATCCGCTTACAGACAAGCTGTGACCGTCTCCGGGAGCTGCATGTGTCAGAGGTTTTCA
CCGTCATCACCGAAACGCGCGAGACGAAAGGGCCTCGTGATACGCCTATTTTTATAGGTTAATGTCATGA
TAATAATGGTTTCTTAGACGTCAGGTGGCACTTTTCGGGGAAATGTGCGCGGAACCCCTATTTGTTTATT
TTTCTAAATACATTCAAATATGTATCCGCTCATGAGACAATAACCCTGATAAATGCTTCAATAATATTGA
AAAAGGAAGAGTATGAGTATTCAACATTTCCGTGTCGCCCTTATTCCCTTTTTTGCGGCATTTTGCCTTC
CTGTTTTTGCTCACCCAGAAACGCTGGTGAAAGTAAAAGATGCTGAAGATCAGTTGGGTGCACGAGTGGG
TTACATCGAACTGGATCTCAACAGCGGTAAGATCCTTGAGAGTTTTCGCCCCGAAGAACGTTTTCCAATG
ATGAGCACTTTTAAAGTTCTGCTATGTGGCGCGGTATTATCCCGTATTGACGCCGGGCAAGAGCAACTCG
GTCGCCGCATACACTATTCTCAGAATGACTTGGTTGAGTACTCACCAGTCACAGAAAAGCATCTTACGGA
TGGCATGACAGTAAGAGAATTATGCAGTGCTGCCATAACCATGAGTGATAACACTGCGGCCAACTTACTT
CTGACAACGATCGGAGGACCGAAGGAGCTAACCGCTTTTTTGCACAACATGGGGGATCATGTAACTCGCC
TTGATCGTTGGGAACCGGAGCTGAATGAAGCCATACCAAACGACGAGCGTGACACCACGATGCCTGTAGC
AATGGCAACAACGTTGCGCAAACTATTAACTGGCGAACTACTTACTCTAGCTTCCCGGCAACAATTAATA
GACTGGATGGAGGCGGATAAAGTTGCAGGACCACTTCTGCGCTCGGCCCTTCCGGCTGGCTGGTTTATTG
CTGATAAATCTGGAGCCGGTGAGCGTGGGTCTCGCGGTATCATTGCAGCACTGGGGCCAGATGGTAAGCC
CTCCCGTATCGTAGTTATCTACACGACGGGGAGTCAGGCAACTATGGATGAACGAAATAGACAGATCGCT
GAGATAGGTGCCTCACTGATTAAGCATTGGTAACTGTCAGACCAAGTTTACTCATATATACTTTAGATTG
ATTTAAAACTTCATTTTTAATTTAAAAGGATCTAGGTGAAGATCCTTTTTGATAATCTCATGACCAAAAT
CCCTTAACGTGAGTTTTCGTTCCACTGAGCGTCAGACCCCGTAGAAAAGATCAAAGGATCTTCTTGAGAT
CCTTTTTTTCTGCGCGTAATCTGCTGCTTGCAAACAAAAAAACCACCGCTACCAGCGGTGGTTTGTTTGC
CGGATCAAGAGCTACCAACTCTTTTTCCGAAGGTAACTGGCTTCAGCAGAGCGCAGATACCAAATACTGT
TCTTCTAGTGTAGCCGTAGTTAGGCCACCACTTCAAGAACTCTGTAGCACCGCCTACATACCTCGCTCTG
CTAATCCTGTTACCAGTGGCTGCTGCCAGTGGCGATAAGTCGTGTCTTACCGGGTTGGACTCAAGACGAT
AGTTACCGGATAAGGCGCAGCGGTCGGGCTGAACGGGGGGTTCGTGCACACAGCCCAGCTTGGAGCGAAC
GACCTACACCGAACTGAGATACCTACAGCGTGAGCTATGAGAAAGCGCCACGCTTCCCGAAGGGAGAAAG
GCGGACAGGTATCCGGTAAGCGGCAGGGTCGGAACAGGAGAGCGCACGAGGGAGCTTCCAGGGGGAAACG
CCTGGTATCTTTATAGTCCTGTCGGGTTTCGCCACCTCTGACTTGAGCGTCGATTTTTGTGATGCTCGTC
AGGGGGGCGGAGCCTATGGAAAAACGCCAGCAACGCGGCCTTTTTACGGTTCCTGGCCTTTTGCTGGCCT
TTTGCTCACATGTTCTTTCCTGCGTTATCCCCTGATTCTGTGGATAACCGTATTACCGCCTTTGAGTGAG
CTGATACCGCTCGCCGCAGCCGAACGACCGAGCGCAGCGAGTCAGTGAGCGAGGAAGCGGAAGAGCGCCC
AATACGCAAACCGCCTCTCCCCGCGCGTTGGCCGATTCATTAATGCAGCTGGCACGACAGGTTTCCCGAC
TGGAAAGCGGGCAGTGAGCGCAACGCAATTAATGTGAGTTAGCTCACTCATTAGGCACCCCAGGCTTTAC
ACTTTATGCTTCCGGCTCGTATGTTGTGTGGAATTGTGAGCGGATAACAATTTCACACAGGAAACAGCTA
TGACCATGATTACGCCAAGGTCGACTTAACCCTAGAAAGATAATCATATTGTGACGTACGTTAAAGATAA
TCATGCGTAAAATTGACGCATGTGTTTTATCGGTCTGTATATCGAGGTTTATTTATTAATTTGAATAGAT
ATTAAGTTTTATTANNNNNNNNNNNNNNNNNNNNNNNNNNNNNNNNNNNNNNNNNNNMTMAAAAKWTCTT
CTATAAAGTAACAAAACTTTTAGCAGTGAAAAAAATGCTTTATTTGTGAAATTTGTGATGCTATTGCTTT
ATTTGTAACCATTATAAGCTGCAATAAACAAGTTAACAACAACAATTGCATTCATTTTATGTTTCAGGTT
CAGGGGGAGGTGTGGGAGGTTTTTTAAAGCAAGTAAAACCTCTACAAATGTGGTATGGCTGATTATGATC
CTCTGGAGATTTAGCCCTCCCACACATAACCAGAGGGCAGCAATTCACGAATCCCAACTGCCGTCGGCTG
TCCATCACTGTCCTTCACTATGGCTTTGATCCCAGGATGCAGATCGAGAAGCACCTGTCGGCACCGTCCG
CAGGGGCTCAAGATGCCCCTGTTCTCATTTCCGATCGCGACGATACAAGTCAGGTTGCCAGCTGCCGCAG
CAGCAGCAGTGCCCAGCACCACGAGTTCTGCACAAGGTCCCCCAGTAAAATGATATACATTGACACCAGT
GAAGATGCGGCCGTCGCTAGAGAGAGCTGCGCTGGCGACGCTGTAGTCTTCAGAGATGGGGATGCTGTTG
ATTGTAGCCGTTGCTCTTTCAATGAGGGTGGATTCTTCTTGAGACAAAGGCTTGGCCATGGGGCCGGGGT
TCTCCTCCACGTCGCCGGCCTGCTTCAGCAGGCTGAAGTTGGTGGCGCCGCTGCCCCCGGGGAGCATGTC
AAGGTCAAAATCGTCAAGAGCGTCAGCAGGCAGCATATCAAGGTCAAAGTCGTCAAGGGCATCGGCTGGG
AGCATGTCTAAGTCAAAATCGTCAAGGGCGTCGGTCGGCCCGCCGCTTTCGCACTTTAGCTGTTTCTCCA
GGCCACATATGATTAGTTCCAGGCCGAAAAGGAAGGCAGGTTCGGCTCCCTGCCGGTCGAACAGCTCAAT
TGCTTGTTTCAGAAGTGGGGGCATAGAATCGGTGGTAGGTGTCTCTCTTTCCTCTTTTGCTACTTGATGC
TCCTGTTCCTCCAATACGCAGCCCAGTGTAAAGTGGCCCACGGCGGACAGAGCGTACAGTGCGTTCTCCA
GGGAGAAGCCTTGCTGACACAGGAACGCGAGCTGATTTTCCAGGGTTTCGTACTGTTTCTCTGTTGGGCG
GGTGCCGAGATGCACTTTAGCCCCGTCGCGATGTGAGAGGAGAGCACAGCGGTATGACTTGGCGTTGTTC
CGCAGAAAGTCTTGCCATGACTCGCCTTCCAGGGGGCAGGAGTGGGTATGATGCCTGTCCAGCATCTCGA
TTGGCAGGGCATCGAGCAGGGCCCGCTTGTTCTTCACGTGCCAGTACAGGGTAGGCTGCTCAACTCCCAG
CTTTTGAGCGAGTTTCCTTGTCGTCAGGCCTTCGATACCGACTCCATTGAGTAATTCCAGAGCAGAGTTT
ATGACTTTGCTCTTGTCCAGTCTAGACATCTTATCGTCATCGTCTTTGTAATCCATGGTGGCGGATCCCG
CGTCACGACACCTGTGTTCTGGCGGCAAACCCGTTGCGAAAAAGAACGTTCACGGCGACTACTGCACTTA
TATACGGTTCTCCCCCACCCTCGGGAAAAAGGCGGAGCCAGTACACGACATCACTTTCCCAGTTTACCCC
GCGCCACCTTCTCTAGGCACCGGTTCAATTGCCGACCCCTCCCCCCAACTTCTCGGGGACTGTGGGCGAT
GTGCGCTCTGCCCACTGACGGGCACCGGAGCCACTCGAGTGGAATT
